>Addgene plasmid #48472 | pFUSB4_CGGA | depositor full sequence | sequence record 70172 | Full Sequence
ATGTTTTCCCAGTCACGACGTTGTAAAACGACGGCCAGTCTTAAGCGTCTCATGGCCTGACCCCGGACCA
AGTGGTGGCCTATCGCCAGCCACGATGGCGGCAAGCAAGCGCTCGAAACGGTGCAGCGGCTGTTGCCGGT
GCTGTGCCAGGACCATGGCCTGACCCCGGACCAAGTGGTGGCTATCGCCAGCAACAATGGCGGCAAGCAA
GCGCTCGAAACGGTGCAGCGGCTGTTGCCGGTGCTGTGCCAGGACCATGGCCTGACCCCGGACCAAGTGG
TGGCTATCGCCAGCAACAATGGCGGCAAGCAAGCGCTCGAAACGGTGCAGCGGCTGTTGCCGGTGCTGTG
CCAGGACCATGGCCTGACCCCGGACCAAGTGGTGGCTATCGCCAGCAACATTGGCGGCAAGCAAGCGCTC
GAAACGGTGCAGCGGCTGTTGCCGGTGCTGTGCCAGGACCATGGCCTGACCCCGGACCAAGTGGTGGCTA
TCGAGACGTCTAGACCAGCCAGGACAGAAATGCCTCGACTTCGCTGCTACCCAAGGTTGCCGGGTGACGC
ACACCGTGGAAACGGATGAAGGCACGAACCCAGTGGACATAAGCCTGTTCGGTTCGTAAGCTGTAATGCA
AGTAGCGTATGCGCTCACGCAACTGGTCCAGAACCTTGACCGAACGCAGCGGTGGTAACGGCGCAGTGGC
GGTTTTCATGGCTTGTTATGACTGTTTTTTTGGGGTACAGTCTATGCCTCGGGCATCCAAGCAGCAAGCG
CGTTACGCCGTGGGTCGATGTTTGATGTTATGGAGCAGCAACGATGTTACGCAGCAGGGCAGTCGCCCTA
AAACAAAGTTAAACATTATGAGGGAAGCGGTGATCGCCGAAGTATCGACTCAACTATCAGAGGTAGTTGG
CGTCATCGAGCGCCATCTCGAACCGACGTTGCTGGCCGTACATTTGTACGGCTCCGCAGTGGATGGCGGC
CTGAAGCCACACAGTGATATTGATTTGCTGGTTACGGTGACCGTAAGGCTTGATGAAACAACGCGGCGAG
CTTTGATCAACGACCTTTTGGAAACTTCGGCTTCCCCTGGAGAGAGCGAGATTCTCCGCGCTGTAGAAGT
CACCATTGTTGTGCACGACGACATCATTCCGTGGCGTTATCCAGCTAAGCGCGAACTGCAATTTGGAGAA
TGGCAGCGCAATGACATTCTTGCAGGTATCTTCGAGCCAGCCACGATCGACATTGATCTGGCTATCTTGC
TGACAAAAGCAAGAGAACATAGCGTTGCCTTGGTAGGTCCAGCGGCGGAGGAACTCTTTGATCCGGTTCC
TGAACAGGATCTATTTGAGGCGCTAAATGAAACCTTAACGCTATGGAACTCGCCGCCCGACTGGGCTGGC
GATGAGCGAAATGTAGTGCTTACGTTGTCCCGCATTTGGTACAGCGCAGTAACCGGCAAAATCGCGCCGA
AGGATGTCGCTGCCGACTGGGCAATGGAGCGCCTGCCGGCCCAGTATCAGCCCGTCATACTTGAAGCTAG
ACAGGCTTATCTTGGACAAGAAGAAGATCGCTTGGCCTCGCGCGCAGATCAGTTGGAAGAATTTGTCCAC
TACGTGAAAGGCGAGATCACCAAGGTAGTCGGCAAATAACCCTCGAGCCACCCATGACCAAAATCCCTTA
ACGTGAGTTACGCGTCGTTCCACTGAGCGTCAGACCCCGTAGAAAAGATCAAAGGATCTTCTTGAGATCC
TTTTTTTCTGCGCGTAATCTGCTGCTTGCAAACAAAAAAACCACCGCTACCAGCGGTGGTTTGTTTGCCG
GATCAAGAGCTACCAACTCTTTTTCCGAAGGTAACTGGCTTCAGCAGAGCGCAGATACCAAATACTGTCC
TTCTAGTGTAGCCGTAGTTAGGCCACCACTTCAAGAACTCTGTAGCACCGCCTACATACCTCGCTCTGCT
AATCCTGTTACCAGTGGCTGCTGCCAGTGGCGATAAGTCGTGTCTTACCGGGTTGGACTCAAGACGATAG
TTACCGGATAAGGCGCAGCGGTCGGGCTGAACGGGGGGTTCGTGCACACAGCCCAGCTTGGAGCGAACGA
CCTACACCGAACTGAGATACCTACAGCGTGAGCATTGAGAAAGCGCCACGCTTCCCGAAGGGAGAAAGGC
GGACAGGTATCCGGTAAGCGGCAGGGTCGGAACAGGAGAGCGCACGAGGGAGCTTCCAGGGGGAAACGCC
TGGTATCTTTATAGTCCTGTCGGGTTTCGCCACCTCTGACTTGAGCGTCGATTTTTGTGATGCTCGTCAG
GGGGGCGGAGCCTATGGAAAAACGCCAGCAACGCGGCCTTTTTACGGTTCCTGGCCTTTTGCTGGCCTTT
TGCTCACATGTTCTTTCCTGCGTTATCCCCTGATTCTGTGGATAACCGTATTACCGCCTTTGAGTGAGCT
GATACCGCTCGCCGCAGCCGAACGACCGAGCGCAGCGAGTCAGTGAGCGAGGAAGCGGAAGAGCGCCCAA
TACGCAAACCGCCTCTCCCCGCGCGTTGGCCGATTCATTAATGCAGCTGGCACGACAGGTTTCCCGACTG
GAAAGCGGGCAGTGAGCGCAACGCAATTAATACGCGTACCGCTAGCCAGGAAGAGTTTGTAGAAACGCAA
AAAGGCCATCCGTCAGGATGGCCTTCTGCTTAGTTTGATGCCTGGCAGTTTATGGCGGGCGTCCTGCCCG
CCACCCTCCGGGCCGTTGCTTCACAACGTTCAAATCCGCTCCCGGCGGATTTGTCCTACTCAGGAGAGCG
TTCACCGACAAACAACAGATAAAACGAAAGGCCCAGTCTTCCGACTGAGCCTTTCGTTTTATTTGATGCC
TGGCAGTTCCCTACTCTCGCGTTAACGCTAGCATGG
Features (pLannotate 1.2.2; 8 found; start..end, strand, type, name):
      3..39      -  CDS            lacZα (fragment): LacZα fragment of β-galactosidase; lacZ fragment
    596..619     +  promoter       Pc promoter (fragment): intI1 (promoter lies within the coding sequence); class 1 integron promoter
    795..851     +  CDS            GmR (fragment): gentamycin acetyltransferase; aacC1; confers resistance to gentamycin
    858..1649    +  CDS            SmR: aminoglycoside adenylyltransferase (Murphy, 1985); aadA; confers resistance to spectinomycin and streptomycin
   1742..2330    +  rep_origin     ori: high-copy-number ColE1/pMB1/pBR322/pUC origin of replication
   2513..2605    +  CDS            lacI (fragment): lac repressor; lacI; The lac repressor binds to the lac operator to inhibit transcription in E. coli. This inhibition can be relieved by adding lactose or isopropyl-β-D-thiogalactopyranoside (IPTG).
   2660..2687    -  terminator     rrnB T2 terminator: transcription terminator T2 from the E. coli rrnB gene
   2819..2862    +  terminator     rrnB T1 terminator: Escherichia coli rrnB; transcription terminator T1 from the E. coli rrnB gene
