[The description below was written by a language model from this plasmid's Addgene catalogue record and pLannotate feature annotations shown in this document.]
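Description:
pFUSB4_CGGA is a small (about 2.9 kb) bacterial intermediate plasmid for building TALE nuclease arrays, made by Golden Gate cloning in the pFUS_B4 backbone. It carries a pre-assembled synthetic block of four TALE repeats whose repeat-variable diresidues are HD, NN, NN and NI. Under the standard TALE code these recognise C, G, G and A, which explains the suffix in the name. The repository lists the vector type as mammalian expression/TALEN. However, the annotated features show no eukaryotic promoter, polyadenylation signal or nuclease domain, so the plasmid itself appears to be a cloning module rather than an expression construct.

The plasmid replicates in E. coli from a high-copy ColE1/pUC-type origin and is selected with spectinomycin through the aadA (SmR) aminoglycoside adenylyltransferase gene. Upstream of aadA lie fragments of a class 1 integron Pc promoter and a gentamicin acetyltransferase gene, which are probably remnants of the resistance cassette's origin. Short lacZα and lacI fragments also remain; the lacZα remnant is consistent with a blue/white screening cassette that the repeat array replaced during assembly, though the record does not say so. The rrnB T1 and T2 terminators are present as well. The automated annotation did not label the TALE repeats themselves, which presumably occupy the unannotated stretch between the lacZα fragment and the resistance cassette.

The associated publication describes a simplified 15-RVD GoldyTALEN design for in vivo genome engineering. Within that scheme, plasmids like this one likely serve as library members of ready-made four-repeat units. Such units would be combined with other array modules and a last-repeat piece in a second Golden Gate step into a final TALEN expression backbone, reducing the number of parts needed per custom nuclease.
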