Addgene plasmid #48472: pFUSB4_CGGA
Depositing lab: Stephen Ekker. Depositing organization: Mayo Foundation for Medical Education and Research. Publication: High Efficiency In Vivo Genome Engineering with a Simplified 15-RVD GoldyTALEN Design. Ma AC, Lee HB, Clark KJ, Ekker SC. PLoS One. 2013 May 29;8(5):e65259. doi: 10.1371/journal.pone.0065259. Print 2013. PubMed 23734242.
Backbone
  Vector backbone: pFUS_B4
  Vector type: Mammalian Expression, TALEN
Growth in bacteria
  Bacterial resistance: Spectinomycin, 50 μg/mL
  Growth temperature: 37°C
  Growth strain: Top10
  Copy number: Unknown
Gene/Insert
  Gene/Insert name: RVD sequence: HD NN NN NI
  Species: Synthetic
  Cloning method: Unknown
  Sequencing primers: 5′ ttgatgcctggcagttccct; 3′ cgaaccgaacaggcttatgt
Terms and licenses: Academic/Nonprofit Terms; Industry Terms: Not Available to Industry
Depositor comments: Plasmid was created using Golden Gate cloning.
How to cite: pFUSB4_CGGA was a gift from Stephen Ekker (Addgene plasmid # 48472 ; http://n2t.net/addgene:48472 ; RRID:Addgene_48472)
