>Addgene plasmid #48472 | pFUSB4_CGGA | addgene partial sequence | sequence record 70856 | pCR8_F1 5'-ttgatgcctggcagttccct-3'
TCACGACGTTGTAAAACGACGGCCAGTCTTAAGCGTCTCATGGCCTGACCCCGGACCAAGTGGTGGCTAT
CGCCAGCCACGATGGCGGCAAGCAAGCGCTCGAAACGGTGCAGCGGCTGTTGCCGGTGCTGTGCCAGGAC
CATGGCCTGACCCCGGACCAAGTGGTGGCTATCGCCAGCAACAATGGCGGCAAGCAAGCGCTCGAAACGG
TGCAGCGGCTGTTGCCGGTGCTGTGCCAGGACCATGGCCTGACCCCGGACCAAGTGGTGGCTATCGCCAG
CAACAATGGCGGCAAGCAAGCGCTCGAAACGGTGCAGCGGCTGTTGCCGGTGCTGTGCCAGGACCATGGC
CTGACCCCGGACCAAGTGGTGGCTATCGCCAGCAACATTGGCGGCAAGCAAGCGCTCGAAACGGTGCAGC
GGCTGTTGCCGGTGCTGTGCCAGGACCATGGCCTGACCCCGGACCAAGTGGTGGCTATCGAGACGTCTAG
ACCAGCCAGGACAGAAATGCCTCGACTTCGCTGCTACCCAAGGTTGCCGGGTGACGCACACCGTGGAAAC
GGATGAAGGCACGAACCCAGTGGACATAAGCCTGTTCGGTTCGTAAGCTGTAATGCAAGTAGCGTATGCG
CTCACGCAACTGGTCCAGAACCTTGACCGAACGCAGCGGTGGTAACGGCGCAGTGGCGGTTTTCATGGCT
TGTTATGACTGTTTTTTTGGGGTACAGTCTATGCCTCGGGCATCCAAGCAGCAAGCGCGTTACGCCGTGG
GTCGATGTTTGATGTTATGGAGCAGCAACGATGTTACGCAGCAGGGCAGTCGCCCTAAAACAAAGTTAAA
CATTATGAGGGAAGCGGTGATCGCCGAAGTATCGACTCAACTATCAGA
